>Addgene plasmid #220561 | LT3GEPIR-ARshRNA1 | addgene full sequence | sequence record 437709 | Addgene NGS Result
AACGACCGAGCGCAGCGAGTCAGTGAGCGAGGAAGCGGAAGAGCGCCCAATACGCAAACCGCCTCTCCCC
GCGCGTTGGCCGATTCATTAATGCAGCTGGCACGACAGGTTTCCCGACTGGAAAGCGGGCAGTGAGCGCA
ACGCAATTAATGTGAGTTAGCTCACTCATTAGGCACCCCAGGCTTTACACTTTATGCTTCCGGCTCGTAT
GTTGTGTGGAATTGTGAGCGGATAACAATTTCACACAGGAAACAGCTATGACCATGATTACGCCAAGCGC
GCAATTAACCCTCACTAAAGGGAACAAAAGCTGGAGCTGCAAGCTTAATGTAGTCTTATGCAATACTCTT
GTAGTCTTGCAACATGGTAACGATGAGTTAGCAACATGCCTTACAAGGAGAGAAAAAGCACCGTGCATGC
CGATTGGTGGAAGTAAGGTGGTACGATCGTGCCTTATTAGGAAGGCAACAGACGGGTCTGACATGGATTG
GACGAACCACTGAATTGCCGCATTGCAGAGATATTGTATTTAAGTGCCTAGCTCGATACATAAACGGGTC
TCTCTGGTTAGACCAGATCTGAGCCTGGGAGCTCTCTGGCTAACTAGGGAACCCACTGCTTAAGCCTCAA
TAAAGCTTGCCTTGAGTGCTTCAAGTAGTGTGTGCCCGTCTGTTGTGTGACTCTGGTAACTAGAGATCCC
TCAGACCCTTTTAGTCAGTGTGGAAAATCTCTAGCAGTGGCGCCCGAACAGGGACTTGAAAGCGAAAGGG
AAACCAGAGGAGCTCTCTCGACGCAGGACTCGGCTTGCTGAAGCGCGCACGGCAAGAGGCGAGGGGCGGC
GACTGGTGAGTACGCCAAAAATTTTGACTAGCGGAGGCTAGAAGGAGAGAGATGGGTGCGAGAGCGTCAG
TATTAAGCGGGGGAGAATTAGATCGCGATGGGAAAAAATTCGGTTAAGGCCAGGGGGAAAGAAAAAATAT
AAATTAAAACATATAGTATGGGCAAGCAGGGAGCTAGAACGATTCGCAGTTAATCCTGGCCTGTTAGAAA
CATCAGAAGGCTGTAGACAAATACTGGGACAGCTACAACCATCCCTTCAGACAGGATCAGAAGAACTTAG
ATCATTATATAATACAGTAGCAACCCTCTATTGTGTGCATCAAAGGATAGAGATAAAAGACACCAAGGAA
GCTTTAGACAAGATAGAGGAAGAGCAAAACAAAAGTAAGACCACCGCACAGCAAGCGGCCGCTGATCTTC
AGACCTGGAGGAGGAGATATGAGGGACAATTGGAGAAGTGAATTATATAAATATAAAGTAGTAAAAATTG
AACCATTAGGAGTAGCACCCACCAAGGCAAAGAGAAGAGTGGTGCAGAGAGAAAAAAGAGCAGTGGGAAT
AGGAGCTTTGTTCCTTGGGTTCTTGGGAGCAGCAGGAAGCACTATGGGCGCAGCGTCAATGACGCTGACG
GTACAGGCCAGACAATTATTGTCTGGTATAGTGCAGCAGCAGAACAATTTGCTGAGGGCTATTGAGGCGC
AACAGCATCTGTTGCAACTCACAGTCTGGGGCATCAAGCAGCTCCAGGCAAGAATCCTGGCTGTGGAAAG
ATACCTAAAGGATCAACAGCTCCTGGGGATTTGGGGTTGCTCTGGAAAACTCATTTGCACCACTGCTGTG
CCTTGGAATGCTAGTTGGAGTAATAAATCTCTGGAACAGATTTGGAATCACACGACCTGGATGGAGTGGG
ACAGAGAAATTAACAATTACACAAGCTTAATACACTCCTTAATTGAAGAATCGCAAAACCAGCAAGAAAA
GAATGAACAAGAATTATTGGAATTAGATAAATGGGCAAGTTTGTGGAATTGGTTTAACATAACAAATTGG
CTGTGGTATATAAAATTATTCATAATGATAGTAGGAGGCTTGGTAGGTTTAAGAATAGTTTTTGCTGTAC
TTTCTATAGTGAATAGAGTTAGGCAGGGATATTCACCATTATCGTTTCAGACCCACCTCCCAACCCCGAG
GGGACCCGACAGGCCCGAAGGAATAGAAGAAGAAGGTGGAGAGAGAGACAGAGACAGATCCATTCGATTA
GTGAACGGATCTCGACGGTATCGGTTAACTTTTAAAAGAAAAGGGGGGATTGGGGGGTACAGTGCAGGGG
AAAGAATAGTAGACATAATAGCAACAGACATACAAACTAAAGAATTACAAAAACAAATTACAAAAATTCA
AAATTTTATCGATTCTAGATTCGAGTTTACTCCCTATCAGTGATAGAGAACGTATGAAGAGTTTACTCCC
TATCAGTGATAGAGAACGTATGCAGACTTTACTCCCTATCAGTGATAGAGAACGTATAAGGAGTTTACTC
CCTATCAGTGATAGAGAACGTATGACCAGTTTACTCCCTATCAGTGATAGAGAACGTATCTACAGTTTAC
TCCCTATCAGTGATAGAGAACGTATATCCAGTTTACTCCCTATCAGTGATAGAGAACGTATAAGCTTTAG
GCGTGTACGGTGGGCGCCTATAAAAGCAGAGCTCGTTTAGTGAACCGTCAGATCGCCTGGAGCAATTCCA
CAACACTTTTGTCTTATACCAACTTTCCGTACCACTTCCTACCCTCGTAAAGTCGAGCTTGCGTTGGATC
CACCATGGTGAGCAAGGGCGAGGAGCTGTTCACCGGGGTGGTGCCCATCCTGGTCGAGCTGGACGGCGAC
GTAAACGGCCACAAGTTCAGCGTGTCTGGCGAGGGCGAGGGCGATGCCACCTACGGCAAGCTGACCCTGA
AGTTCATCTGCACCACCGGCAAGCTGCCCGTGCCCTGGCCCACCCTCGTGACCACCCTGACCTACGGCGT
GCAGTGCTTCAGCCGCTACCCCGACCACATGAAGCAGCACGACTTCTTCAAGTCCGCCATGCCCGAAGGC
TACGTCCAGGAGCGCACCATCTTCTTCAAGGACGACGGCAACTACAAGACCCGCGCCGAGGTGAAGTTCG
AGGGCGACACCCTGGTGAACCGCATCGAGCTGAAGGGCATCGACTTCAAGGAGGACGGCAACATCCTGGG
GCACAAGCTGGAGTACAACTACAACAGCCACAACGTCTATATCATGGCCGACAAGCAGAAGAACGGCATC
AAGGCGAACTTCAAGATCCGCCACAACATCGAGGACGGCAGCGTGCAGCTCGCCGACCACTACCAGCAGA
ACACCCCCATCGGCGACGGCCCCGTGCTGCTGCCCGACAACCACTACCTGAGCACCCAGTCCGCCCTGAG
CAAAGACCCCAACGAGAAGCGCGATCACATGGTCCTGCTGGAGTTCGTGACCGCCGCCGGGATCACTCTC
GGCATGGACGAGCTGTACAAGTAATGACGTACGGCGGCCGCCTCGACTAGGGATAACAGGGTAATTGTTT
GAATGAGGCTTCAGTACTTTACAGAATCGTTGCCTGCACATCTTGGAAACACTTGCTGGGATTACTTCGA
CTTCTTAACCCAACAGAAGGCTCGAGAAGGTATATTGCTGTTGACAGTGAGCGAGAGCGTGGACTTTCCG
GAAATTAGTGAAGCCACAGATGTAATTTCCGGAAAGTCCACGCTCGTGCCTACTGCCTCGGACTTCAAGG
GGTCTAGAATTCGAGCAATTATCTTGTTTACTAAAACTGAATACCTTGCTATCTCTTTGATACATTTTTA
CAAAGCTGAATTAAAATGGTATAAATTAAATCACTTTTTTCAATTGACGCGTAATTCTACCGGGTAGGGG
AGGCGCTTTTCCCAAGGCAGTCTGGAGCATGCGCTTTAGCAGCCCCGCTGGGCACTTGGCGCTACACAAG
TGGCCTCTGGCCTCGCACACATTCCACATCCACCGGTAGGCGCCAACCGGCTCCGTTCTTTGGTGGCCCC
TTCGCGCCACCTTCTACTCCTCCCCTAGTCAGGAAGTTCCCCCCCGCCCCGCAGCTCGCGTCGTGCAGGA
CGTGACAAATGGAAGTAGCACGTCTCACTAGTCTCGTGCAGATGGACAGCACCGCTGAGCAATGGAAGCG
GGTAGGCCTTTGGGGCAGCGGCCAATAGCAGCTTTGCTCCTTCGCTTTCTGGGCTCAGAGGCTGGGAAGG
GGTGGGTCCGGGGGCGGGCTCAGGGGCGGGCTCAGGGGCGGGGCGGGCGCCCGAAGGTCCTCCGGAGGCC
CGGCATTCTGCACGCTTCAAAAGCGCACGTCTGCCGCGCTGTTCTCCTCTTCCTCATCTCCGGGCCTTTC
GACCTGCAGCCCAAGCTTACCATGACCGAGTACAAGCCCACGGTGCGCCTCGCCACCCGCGACGACGTCC
CCAGGGCCGTACGCACCCTCGCCGCCGCGTTCGCCGACTACCCCGCCACGCGCCACACCGTCGATCCGGA
CCGCCACATCGAGCGGGTCACCGAGCTGCAAGAACTCTTCCTCACGCGCGTCGGGCTCGACATCGGCAAG
GTGTGGGTCGCGGACGACGGCGCCGCGGTGGCGGTCTGGACCACGCCGGAGAGCGTCGAAGCGGGGGCGG
TGTTCGCCGAGATCGGCCCGCGCATGGCCGAGTTGAGCGGTTCCCGGCTGGCCGCGCAGCAACAGATGGA
AGGCCTCCTGGCGCCGCACCGGCCCAAGGAGCCCGCGTGGTTCCTGGCCACCGTCGGCGTCTCGCCCGAC
CACCAGGGCAAGGGTCTGGGCAGCGCCGTCGTGCTCCCCGGAGTGGAGGCGGCCGAGCGCGCCGGGGTGC
CCGCCTTCCTGGAGACCTCCGCGCCCCGCAACCTCCCCTTCTACGAGCGGCTCGGCTTCACCGTCACCGC
CGACGTCGAGGTGCCCGAAGGACCGCGCACCTGGTGCATGACCCGCAAGCCCGGTGCCTGACGCCCGCCC
CACGACCCGCAGCGCCCGACCGAAAGGAGCGCACGACCCCATGCATCCAATTCCGCCCCCCCCCCCTAAC
GTTACTGGCCGAAGCCGCTTGGAATAAGGCCGGTGTGCGTTTGTCTATATGTTATTTTCCACCATATTGC
CGTCTTTTGGCAATGTGAGGGCCCGGAAACCTGGCCCTGTCTTCTTGACGAGCATTCCTAGGGGTCTTTC
CCCTCTCGCCAAAGGAATGCAAGGTCTGTTGAATGTCGTGAAGGAAGCAGTTCCTCTGGAAGCTTCTTGA
AGACAAACAACGTCTGTAGCGACCCTTTGCAGGCAGCGGAACCCCCCACCTGGCGACAGGTGCCTCTGCG
GCCAAAAGCCACGTGTATAAGATACACCTGCAAAGGCGGCACAACCCCAGTGCCACGTTGTGAGTTGGAT
AGTTGTGGAAAGAGTCAAATGGCTCTCCTCAAGCGTATTCAACAAGGGGCTGAAGGATGCCCAGAAGGTA
CCCCATTGTATGGGATCTGATCTGGGGCCTCGGTGCACATGCTTTACATGTGTTTAGTCGAGGTTAAAAA
AACGTCTAGGCCCCCCGAACCACGGGGACGTGGTTTTCCTTTGAAAAACACGATGATAATATGGCCACAA
CCATGAGTAGACTGGACAAGAGCAAAGTCATAAACGGAGCTCTGGAATTACTCAATGGTGTCGGTATCGA
AGGCCTGACGACAAGGAAACTCGCTCAAAAGCTGGGAGTTGAGCAGCCTACCCTGTACTGGCACGTGAAG
AACAAGCGGGCCCTGCTCGATGCCCTGCCAATCGAGATGCTGGACAGGCATCATACCCACTTCTGCCCCC
TGGAAGGCGAGTCATGGCAAGACTTTCTGCGGAACAACGCCAAGTCATACCGCTGTGCTCTCCTCTCACA
TCGCGACGGGGCTAAAGTGCATCTCGGCACCCGCCCAACAGAGAAACAGTACGAAACCCTGGAAAATCAG
CTCGCGTTCCTGTGTCAGCAAGGCTTCTCCCTGGAGAACGCACTGTACGCTCTGTCCGCCGTGGGCCACT
TTACACTGGGCTGCGTATTGGAGGAACAGGAGCATCAAGTAGCAAAAGAGGAAAGAGAGACACCTACCAC
CGATTCTATGCCCCCACTTCTGAGACAAGCAATTGAGCTGTTCGACCGGCAGGGAGCCGAACCTGCCTTC
CTTTTCGGCCTGGAACTAATCATATGTGGCCTGGAGAAACAGCTAAAGTGCGAAAGCGGCGGGCCGACCG
ACGCCCTTGACGATTTTGACTTAGACATGCTCCCAGCCGATGCCCTTGACGACTTTGACCTTGATATGCT
GCCTGCTGACGCTCTTGACGATTTTGACCTTGACATGCTCCCCGGGTAATCCGGACTCGACCTGCAGCCA
AGCTTATCGAAACGCGTCTGGAACAATCAACCTCTGGATTACAAAATTTGTGAAAGATTGACTGGTATTC
TTAACTATGTTGCTCCTTTTACGCTATGTGGATACGCTGCTTTAATGCCTTTGTATCATGCTATTGCTTC
CCGTATGGCTTTCATTTTCTCCTCCTTGTATAAATCCTGGTTGCTGTCTCTTTATGAGGAGTTGTGGCCC
GTTGTCAGGCAACGTGGCGTGGTGTGCACTGTGTTTGCTGACGCAACCCCCACTGGTTGGGGCATTGCCA
CCACCTGTCAGCTCCTTTCCGGGACTTTCGCTTTCCCCCTCCCTATTGCCACGGCGGAACTCATCGCCGC
CTGCCTTGCCCGCTGCTGGACAGGGGCTCGGCTGTTGGGCACTGACAATTCCGTGGTGTTGTCGGGGAAG
CTGACGTCCTTTCCATGGCTGCTCGCCTGTGTTGCCACCTGGATTCTGCGCGGGACGTCCTTCTGCTACG
TCCCTTCGGCCCTCAATCCAGCGGACCTTCCTTCCCGCGGCCTGCTGCCGGCTCTGCGGCCTCTTCCGCG
TCTTCGCCTTCGCCCTCAGACGAGTCGGATCTCCCTTTGGGCCGCCTCCCCGCCTGGAATTAATTCTGCA
GTCGAGACCTAGAAAAACATGGAGCAATCACAAGTAGCAATACAGCAGCTACCAATGCTGATTGTGCCTG
GCTAGAAGCACAAGAGGAGGAGGAGGTGGGTTTTCCAGTCACACCTCAGGTACCTTTAAGACCAATGACT
TACAAGGCAGCTGTAGATCTTAGCCACTTTTTAAAAGAAAAGGGGGGACTGGAAGGGCTAATTCACTCCC
AACGAAGACAAGATCTGCTTTTTGCTTGTACTGGGTCTCTCTGGTTAGACCAGATCTGAGCCTGGGAGCT
CTCTGGCTAACTAGGGAACCCACTGCTTAAGCCTCAATAAAGCTTGCCTTGAGTGCTTCAAGTAGTGTGT
GCCCGTCTGTTGTGTGACTCTGGTAACTAGAGATCCCTCAGACCCTTTTAGTCAGTGTGGAAAATCTCTA
GCAGTAGTAGTTCATGTCATCTTATTATTCAGTATTTATAACTTGCAAAGAAATGAATATCAGAGAGTGA
GAGGAACTTGTTTATTGCAGCTTATAATGGTTACAAATAAAGCAATAGCATCACAAATTTCACAAATAAA
GCATTTTTTTCACTGCATTCTAGTTGTGGTTTGTCCAAACTCATCAATGTATCTTATCATGTCTGGCTCT
AGCTATCCCGCCCCTAACTCCGCCCATCCCGCCCCTAACTCCGCCCAGTTCCGCCCATTCTCCGCCCCAT
GGCTGACTAATTTTTTTTATTTATGCAGAGGCCGAGGCCGCCTCGGCCTCTGAGCTATTCCAGAAGTAGT
GAGGAGGCTTTTTTGGAGGCCTAGGGACGTACCCAATTCGCCCTATAGTGAGTCGTATTACGCGCGCTCA
CTGGCCGTCGTTTTACAACGTCGTGACTGGGAAAACCCTGGCGTTACCCAACTTAATCGCCTTGCAGCAC
ATCCCCCTTTCGCCAGCTGGCGTAATAGCGAAGAGGCCCGCACCGATCGCCCTTCCCAACAGTTGCGCAG
CCTGAATGGCGAATGGG
[124 nt withheld, positions 7928-8051]
C
[91 nt withheld, positions 8053-8143]
A
[49 nt withheld, positions 8145-8193]
CCTTTGACGTTGGAGTCCACGTTCTTT
[37 nt withheld, positions 8221-8257]
ACCCTATCTCGGTCTATTCTTTTGATTTATAAGGGATTTTGCCGATTTCGGCCTATTGGTTAAAAAATGA
GCTGATTTAACAAAAATTTAACGCGAATTTTAACAAAATATTAACGCTTACAATTTAGGTGGCACTTTTC
GGGGAAATGTGCGCGGAACCCCTATTTGTTTATTTTTCTAAATACATTCAAATATGTATCCGCTCATGAG
ACAATAACCCTGATAAATGCTTCAATAATATTGAAAAAGGAAGAGTATGAGTATTCAACATTTCCGTGTC
GCCCTTATTCCCTTTTTTGCGGCATTTTGCCTTCCTGTTTTTGCTCACCCAGAAACGCTGGTGAAAGTAA
AAGATGCTGAAGATCAGTTGGGTGCACGAGTGGGTTACATCGAACTGGATCTCAACAGCGGTAAGATCCT
TGAGAGTTTTCGCCCCGAAGAACGTTTTCCAATGATGAGCACTTTTAAAGTTCTGCTATGTGGCGCGGTA
TTATCCCGTATTGACGCCGGGCAAGAGCAACTCGGTCGCCGCATACACTATTCTCAGAATGACTTGGTTG
AGTACTCACCAGTCACAGAAAAGCATCTTACGGATGGCATGACAGTAAGAGAATTATGCAGTGCTGCCAT
AACCATGAGTGATAACACTGCGGCCAACTTACTTCTGACAACGATCGGAGGACCGAAGGAGCTAACCGCT
TTTTTGCACAACATGGGGGATCATGTAACTCGCCTTGATCGTTGGGAACCGGAGCTGAATGAAGCCATAC
CAAACGACGAGCGTGACACCACGATGCCTGTAGCAATGGCAACAACGTTGCGCAAACTATTAACTGGCGA
ACTACTTACTCTAGCTTCCCGGCAACAATTAATAGACTGGATGGAGGCGGATAAAGTTGCAGGACCACTT
CTGCGCTCGGCCCTTCCGGCTGGCTGGTTTATTGCTGATAAATCTGGAGCCGGTGAGCGTGGGTCTCGCG
GTATCATTGCAGCACTGGGGCCAGATGGTAAGCCCTCCCGTATCGTAGTTATCTACACGACGGGGAGTCA
GGCAACTATGGATGAACGAAATAGACAGATCGCTGAGATAGGTGCCTCACTGATTAAGCATTGGTAACTG
TCAGACCAAGTTTACTCATATATACTTTAGATTGATTTAAAACTTCATTTTTAATTTAAAAGGATCTAGG
TGAAGATCCTTTTTGATAATCTCATGACCAAAATCCCTTAACGTGAGTTTTCGTTCCACTGAGCGTCAGA
CCCCGTAGAAAAGATCAAAGGATCTTCTTGAGATCCTTTTTTTCTGCGCGTAATCTGCTGCTTGCAAACA
AAAAAACCACCGCTACCAGCGGTGGTTTGTTTGCCGGATCAAGAGCTACCAACTCTTTTTCCGAAGGTAA
CTGGCTTCAGCAGAGCGCAGATACCAAATACTGTTCTTCTAGTGTAGCCGTAGTTAGGCCACCACTTCAA
GAACTCTGTAGCACCGCCTACATACCTCGCTCTGCTAATCCTGTTACCAGTGGCTGCTGCCAGTGGCGAT
AAGTCGTGTCTTACCGGGTTGGACTCAAGACGATAGTTACCGGATAAGGCGCAGCGGTCGGGCTGAACGG
GGGGTTCGTGCACACAGCCCAGCTTGGAGCGAACGACCTACACCGAACTGAGATACCTACAGCGTGAGCT
ATGAGAAAGCGCCACGCTTCCCGAAGGGAGAAAGGCGGACAGGTATCCGGTAAGCGGCAGGGTCGGAACA
GGAGAGCGCACGAGGGAGCTTCCAGGGGGAAACGCCTGGTATCTTTATAGTCCTGTCGGGTTTCGCCACC
TCTGACTTGAGCGTCGATTTTTGTGATGCTCGTCAGGGGGGCGGAGCCTATGGAAAAACGCCAGCAACGC
GGCCTTTTTACGGTTCCTGGCCTTTTGCTGGCCTTTTGCTCACATGTTCTTTCCTGCGTTATCCCCTGAT
TCTGTGGATAACCGTATTACCGCCTTTGAGTGAGCTGATACCGCTCGCCGCAGCCG
Features (pLannotate 1.2.2; 32 found; start..end, strand, type, name):
      1..41      +  rep_origin     RSF ori (fragment): Plasmids containing the RSF 1030 origin of replication can be propagated in E. coli cells that contain additional plasmids with compatible origins.
     43..135     +  CDS            lacI (fragment): lac repressor; lacI; The lac repressor binds to the lac operator to inhibit transcription in E. coli. This inhibition can be relieved by adding lactose or isopropyl-β-D-thiogalactopyranoside (IPTG).
    148..169     +  protein_bind   CAP binding site: CAP binding activates transcription in the presence of cAMP. E. coli catabolite activator protein
    184..214     +  promoter       lac promoter: promoter for the E. coli lac operon
    222..238     +  protein_bind   lac operator: The lac repressor binds to the lac operator to inhibit transcription in E. coli. This inhibition can be relieved by adding lactose or isopropyl-β-D-thiogalactopyranoside (IPTG). lac repressor encoded by lacI
    283..301     +  promoter       T3 promoter: promoter for bacteriophage T3 RNA polymerase
    329..555     +  promoter       RSV promoter: Rous sarcoma virus enhancer/promoter
    556..736     +  LTR            5' LTR (truncated): truncated 5' long terminal repeat (LTR) from HIV-1
    783..908     +  misc_feature   HIV-1 Ψ: packaging signal of human immunodeficiency virus type 1
    892..1255    +  CDS            HIV-1 gag (fragment): gag protein from human immunodeficiency virus 1; gag
   1401..1634    +  misc_feature   RRE: The Rev response element (RRE) of HIV-1 allows for Rev-dependent mRNA export from the nucleus to the cytoplasm.
   2011..2111    +  CDS            Rev (fragment): human immunodeficiency virus 1 (HIV-1) Rev protein; rev; enhances nuclear export of unspliced and incompletely spliced viral mRNAs
   2130..2247    +  misc_feature   cPPT/CTS: central polypurine tract and central termination sequence of HIV-1
   2263..2641    +  promoter       TRE3G promoter: 3rd-generation Tet-responsive promoter that can be activated by binding of Tet-On® 3G
   2665..3384    +  CDS            EGFP: the original enhanced GFP (Yang et al., 1996) mammalian codon-optimized
   3620..3747    +  ncRNA          3' miR-30a: sequence downstream of the 71-nt precursor of the human miR-30a microRNA (Zeng et al., 2002) miRNA
   3772..4271    +  promoter       PGK promoter: mouse phosphoglycerate kinase 1 promoter
   4292..4891    +  CDS            PuroR: puromycin N-acetyltransferase; pac from Streptomyces alboniger; confers resistance to puromycin
   5057..5519    +  misc_feature   IRES: internal ribosome entry site (IRES) of the encephalomyocarditis virus (EMCV)
   5542..6230    +  CDS            rtTA3 (fragment): reverse tetracycline transactivator 3 activates expression from Tet-responsive promoters in the presence of doxycycline
   6160..6270    +  CDS            VP48: 3 tandem repeats of the minimal activation domain of herpes simplex virus VP16 (Cheng et al., 2013)
   6325..6913    +  misc_feature   WPRE: woodchuck hepatitis virus posttranscriptional regulatory element
   6930..7118    +  CDS            nef (fragment): NEF_HV1Z2 - Experimental evidence at protein level: Swiss-Prot protein existence level 1. Extracellular Nef protein targets CD4(+) T-lymphocytes for apoptosis by interacting with CXCR4 surface receptors. From Human immunodeficiency virus type 1 group M subtype D (isolate Z2/CDC-Z34) (HIV-1).
   7120..7353    +  LTR            3' LTR (ΔU3): self-inactivating 3' long terminal repeat (LTR) from HIV-1
   7425..7546    +  polyA_signal   SV40 poly(A) signal: SV40 polyadenylation signal
   7586..7721    +  rep_origin     SV40 ori: SV40 origin of replication
   7742..7760    -  promoter       T7 promoter: promoter for bacteriophage T7 RNA polymerase
   7768..7923    +  CDS            lacZα (fragment): LacZα fragment of β-galactosidase; lacZ fragment
   7928..8356    +  rep_origin     f1 ori (sequence partly withheld): f1 bacteriophage origin of replication; arrow indicates direction of (+) strand synthesis
   8409..8513    +  promoter       AmpR promoter: bla
   8514..9374    +  CDS            AmpR: β-lactamase; bla; confers resistance to ampicillin, carbenicillin, and related antibiotics
   9545..10133   +  rep_origin     ori: high-copy-number ColE1/pMB1/pBR322/pUC origin of replication
