[The description below was written by a language model from this plasmid's Addgene catalogue record and pLannotate feature annotations shown in this document.]
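Description:
LT3GEPIR-ARshRNA1 is a 10,273 nt self-inactivating HIV-1-based lentiviral plasmid for doxycycline-inducible knockdown of the human androgen receptor (AR). It is built on the all-in-one Tet-On LT3GEPIR backbone. In bacteria it is maintained as a high-copy plasmid through a ColE1/pUC-type origin with ampicillin selection (AmpR), and it also carries an f1 origin. The viral portion has an RSV promoter driving a truncated 5' LTR, followed by the Ψ packaging signal, RRE and cPPT/CTS. It ends with a WPRE and a ΔU3 3' LTR, then an SV40 poly(A) signal and SV40 origin. This layout indicates that the genome is packaged with helper functions supplied in trans and integrates without an active viral promoter.

The payload consists of two transcription units. A TRE3G promoter drives EGFP, and the AR-targeting shRNA sits downstream of EGFP on the same transcript. The shRNA is a 125 bp insert cloned between XhoI and EcoRI. The table annotates 3' miR-30a flanking sequence, which indicates a microRNA-embedded hairpin, although the shRNA itself is not called as a separate feature. Because the reporter and hairpin share a transcript, green fluorescence marks the cells in which the shRNA is being induced. The second unit is a constitutive mouse PGK promoter expressing puromycin N-acetyltransferase, followed by an EMCV IRES and the reverse tetracycline transactivator rtTA3. Puromycin-selected cells therefore also produce the transactivator needed to switch on TRE3G when doxycycline is present.

The stated purpose is inducible AR knockdown. The associated publication examines whether enzalutamide cytotoxicity in desmoplastic small round cell tumor depends on the androgen receptor.
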