Addgene plasmid #220561: LT3GEPIR-ARshRNA1
Purpose: To inducibly knockdown AR expression
Depositing lab: Sean Lee. Depositing organization: Tulane University. Publication: Enzalutamide induces cytotoxicity in desmoplastic small round cell tumor independent of the androgen receptor. Magrath JW, Goldberg IN, Truong DD, Hartono AB, Sampath SS, Jackson CE, Ghosh A, Cardin DL, Zhang H, Ludwig JA, Lee SB. Commun Biol. 2024 Apr 4;7(1):411. doi: 10.1038/s42003-024-06003-0. PubMed 38575753.
Backbone
  Vector backbone: LT3GEPIR
  Backbone manufacturer: Dr. Johannes Zuber
  Vector type: Lentiviral
  Selectable markers: Puromycin
Growth in bacteria
  Bacterial resistance: Ampicillin, 100 μg/mL
  Growth temperature: 37°C
  Growth strain: NEB Stable
  Copy number: High Copy
Gene/Insert
  Gene/Insert name: AR shRNA1
  gRNA/shRNA sequence: GAGCGTGGACTTTCCGGAAAT
  Species: H. sapiens (human)
  Insert size (bp): 125
  Entrez Gene: AR (a.k.a. AIS, AR8, DHTR, HUMARA, HYSP1, KD, NR3C4, SBMA, SMAX1, TFM)
  Promoter: TRE3G (TetOP) promoter
  Cloning method: Restriction Enzyme; 5′ cloning site XhoI (not destroyed); 3′ cloning site EcoRI (not destroyed)
  Sequencing primers: 5′ TGTTTGAATGAGGCTTCAGTAC; 3′ CAGCGGGGCTGCTAAAGCGCATGC
Terms and licenses: Academic/Nonprofit Terms; Industry Terms: Not Available to Industry
How to cite: LT3GEPIR-ARshRNA1 was a gift from Sean Lee (Addgene plasmid # 220561 ; http://n2t.net/addgene:220561 ; RRID:Addgene_220561)
